>Addgene plasmid #168915 | pEntry_HCoV-NL63-nsp6 | addgene full sequence | sequence record 437537 | Addgene NGS Result
CTACCAGCGGTGGTTTGTTTGCCGGATCAAGAGCTACCAACTCTTTTTCCGAAGGTAACTGGCTTCAGCA
GAGCGCAGATACCAAATACTGTTCTTCTAGTGTAGCCGTAGTTAGGCCACCACTTCAAGAACTCTGTAGC
ACCGCCTACATACCTCGCTCTGCTAATCCTGTTACCAGTGGCTGCTGCCAGTGGCGATAAGTCGTGTCTT
ACCGGGTTGGACTCAAGACGATAGTTACCGGATAAGGCGCAGCGGTCGGGCTGAACGGGGGGTTCGTGCA
CACAGCCCAGCTTGGAGCGAACGACCTACACCGAACTGAGATACCTACAGCGTGAGCTATGAGAAAGCGC
CACGCTTCCCGAAGGGAGAAAGGCGGACAGGTATCCGGTAAGCGGCAGGGTCGGAACAGGAGAGCGCACG
AGGGAGCTTCCAGGGGGAAACGCCTGGTATCTTTATAGTCCTGTCGGGTTTCGCCACCTCTGACTTGAGC
GTCGATTTTTGTGATGCTCGTCAGGGGGGCGGAGCCTATGGAAAAACGCCAGCAACGCGGCCTTTTTACG
GTTCCTGGCCTTTTGCTGGCCTTTTGCTCACATGTTCTTTCCTGCGTTATCCCCTGATTCTGTGGATAAC
CGTATTACCGCCTTTGAGTGAGCTGATACCGCTCGCCGCAGCCGAACGACCGAGCGCAGCGAGTCAGTGA
GCGAGGAAGCGGAAGAGCGCCCAATACGCAAACCGCCTCTCCCCGCGCGTTGGCCGATTCATTAATGCAG
CTGGCACGACAGGTTTCCCGACTGGAAAGCGGGCAGTGAGCGCAACGCAATTAATACGCGTACCGCTAGC
CAGGAAGAGTTTGTAGAAACGCAAAAAGGCCATCCGTCAGGATGGCCTTCTGCTTAGTTTGATGCCTGGC
AGTTTATGGCGGGCGTCCTGCCCGCCACCCTCCGGGCCGTTGCTTCACAACGTTCAAATCCGCTCCCGGC
GGATTTGTCCTACTCAGGAGAGCGTTCACCGACAAACAACAGATAAAACGAAAGGCCCAGTCTTCCGACT
GAGCCTTTCGTTTTATTTGATGCCTGGCAGTTCCCTACTCTCGCGTTAACGCTAGCATGGATGTTTTCCC
AGTCACGACGTTGTAAAACGACGGCCAGTCTTAAGCTCGGGCCCCAAATAATGATTTTATTTTGACTGAT
AGTGACCTGTTCGTTGCAACAAATTGATGAGCAATGCTTTTTTATAATGCCAACTTTGTACAAAAAAGCA
GAAGGGCCGTCAAGGCCAGGATCCATGGGATCCAGTGGTAAGGTTATTTTTGGTTTAAAAACAATGTTTT
TATTTAGCGTTTTCTTCACAATGTTTTGGGCAGAACTCTTTATTTATACAAACACTATATGGATAAACCC
TGTGATACTTACACCTATATTTTGTCTACTTTTGTTTTTGTCATTAGTTTTAACTATGTTTCTTAAACAT
AAGTTTTTGTTTTTGCAAGTATTTTTATTACCTACTGTTATTGCAACTGCTTTATATAATTGTGTTTTGG
ATTATTACATAGTAAAATTTTTGGCTGACCATTTTAACTATAATGTTTCAGTATTACAAATGGATGTTCA
GGGTTTAGTTAATGTTTTGGTCTGTTTATTTGTTGTATTTTTACACACATGGCGCTTTTCTAAAGAACGT
TTTACACATTGGTTTACATATGTGTGTTCTCTTATAGCAGTTGCTTACACTTATTTTTATAGTGGTGACT
TTTTGAGTTTGCTTGTTATGTTTTTATGTGCTATATCTAGTGATTGGTACATTGGTGCCATTGTTTTTAG
GTTGTCACGTTTGATTGTATTTTTTTCACCTGAAAGTGTATTTAGTGTTTTTGGTGATGTGAAACTTACT
TTAGTTGTTTATTTAATTTGTGGTTATTTAGTTTGTACTTATTGGGGCATTTTGTATTGGTTCAATAGGT
TTTTTAAATGTACTATGGGTGTTTATGATTTTAAGGTGAGTGCTGCTGAATTTAAATACATGGTTGCTAA
TGGACTTCATGCACCACATGGACCTTTTGATGCACTTTGGTTATCATTCAAACTACTTGGTATTGGTGGT
GACCGTTGTATAAAAATTTCAACTGTCCAACTTAATTAAGACGCGATCGCGGCCTCATGGGCCCAGCTTT
CTTGTACAAAGTTGGCATTATAAAAAATAATTGCTCATCAATTTGTTGCAACGAACAGGTCACTATCAGT
CAAAATAAAATCATTATTTGCCATCCAGCTGATATCCCCTATAGTGAGTCGTATTACATGGTCATAGCTG
TTTCCTGGCAGCTCTGGCCCGTGTCTCAAAATCTCTGATGTTACATTGCACAAGATAAAAATATATCATC
ATGCCTCCTCTAGACCAGCCAGGACAGAAATGCCTCGACTTCGCTGCTACCCAAGGTTGCCGGGTGACGC
ACACCGTGGAAACGGATGAAGGCACGAACCCAGTGGACATAAGCCTGTTCGGTTCGTAAGCTGTAATGCA
AGTAGCGTATGCGCTCACGCAACTGGTCCAGAACCTTGACCGAACGCAGCGGTGGTAACGGCGCAGTGGC
GGTTTTCATGGCTTGTTATGACTGTTTTTTTGGGGTACAGTCTATGCCTCGGGCATCCAAGCAGCAAGCG
CGTTACGCCGTGGGTCGATGTTTGATGTTATGGAGCAGCAACGATGTTACGCAGCAGGGCAGTCGCCCTA
AAACAAAGTTAAACATTATGAGGGAAGCGGTGATCGCCGAAGTATCGACTCAACTATCAGAGGTAGTTGG
CGTCATCGAGCGCCATCTCGAACCGACGTTGCTGGCCGTACATTTGTACGGCTCCGCAGTGGATGGCGGC
CTGAAGCCACACAGTGATATTGATTTGCTGGTTACGGTGACCGTAAGGCTTGATGAAACAACGCGGCGAG
CTTTGATCAACGACCTTTTGGAAACTTCGGCTTCCCCTGGAGAGAGCGAGATTCTCCGCGCTGTAGAAGT
CACCATTGTTGTGCACGACGACATCATTCCGTGGCGTTATCCAGCTAAGCGCGAACTGCAATTTGGAGAA
TGGCAGCGCAATGACATTCTTGCAGGTATCTTCGAGCCAGCCACGATCGACATTGATCTGGCTATCTTGC
TGACAAAAGCAAGAGAACATAGCGTTGCCTTGGTAGGTCCAGCGGCGGAGGAACTCTTTGATCCGGTTCC
TGAACAGGATCTATTTGAGGCGCTAAATGAAACCTTAACGCTATGGAACTCGCCGCCCGACTGGGCTGGC
GATGAGCGAAATGTAGTGCTTACGTTGTCCCGCATTTGGTACAGCGCAGTAACCGGCAAAATCGCGCCGA
AGGATGTCGCTGCCGACTGGGCAATGGAGCGCCTGCCGGCCCAGTATCAGCCCGTCATACTTGAAGCTAG
ACAGGCTTATCTTGGACAAGAAGAAGATCGCTTGGCCTCGCGCGCAGATCAGTTGGAAGAATTTGTCCAC
TACGTGAAAGGCGAGATCACCAAGGTAGTCGGCAAATAACCCTCGAGCCACCCATGACCAAAATCCCTTA
ACGTGAGTTACGCGTCGTTCCACTGAGCGTCAGACCCCGTAGAAAAGATCAAAGGATCTTCTTGAGATCC
TTTTTTTCTGCGCGTAATCTGCTGCTTGCAAACAAAAAAACCACCG
Features (pLannotate 1.2.2; 12 found; start..end, strand, type, name):
    717..809     +  CDS            lacI (fragment): lac repressor; lacI; The lac repressor binds to the lac operator to inhibit transcription in E. coli. This inhibition can be relieved by adding lactose or isopropyl-β-D-thiogalactopyranoside (IPTG).
    864..891     -  terminator     rrnB T2 terminator: transcription terminator T2 from the E. coli rrnB gene
   1023..1066    +  terminator     rrnB T1 terminator: Escherichia coli rrnB; transcription terminator T1 from the E. coli rrnB gene
   1113..1149    -  CDS            lacZα (fragment): LacZα fragment of β-galactosidase; lacZ fragment
   1165..1261    +  protein_bind   attL1: mutant version of attL; recombination site for the Gateway® LR reaction LR Clonase™
   1294..2232    +  CDS            R1A_CVHNL (fragment): Experimental evidence at protein level: Swiss-Prot protein existence level 1. Nsp9 is a ssRNA-binding protein. From Human coronavirus NL63 (HCoV-NL63).
   2162..2260    -  protein_bind   attL2: mutant version of attL; recombination site for the Gateway® LR reaction LR Clonase™
   2278..2296    -  promoter       T7 promoter: promoter for bacteriophage T7 RNA polymerase
   2486..2509    +  promoter       Pc promoter (fragment): intI1 (promoter lies within the coding sequence); class 1 integron promoter
   2685..2741    +  CDS            GmR (fragment): gentamycin acetyltransferase; aacC1; confers resistance to gentamycin
   2748..3539    +  CDS            SmR: aminoglycoside adenylyltransferase (Murphy, 1985); aadA; confers resistance to spectinomycin and streptomycin
   3632..534     +  rep_origin     ori (across the origin): high-copy-number ColE1/pMB1/pBR322/pUC origin of replication
