[The description below was written by a language model from this plasmid's Addgene catalogue record and pLannotate feature annotations shown in this document.]
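Description:
pEntry_HCoV-NL63-nsp6 is a Gateway-compatible Entry clone built on the pENTR223.1 backbone (SfiI-cloning variant) that carries the coding sequence for non-structural protein 6 of human coronavirus NL63. It is a small bacterial plasmid, about 3.7 kb in the sequenced record. It is maintained at high copy through a ColE1/pUC-type origin and selected with spectinomycin via the aadA (SmR) aminoglycoside adenylyltransferase gene, which lies downstream of a class 1 integron Pc promoter fragment. Short annotated fragments of lacI, lacZα and a gentamicin resistance gene appear to be backbone remnants rather than functional units. The rrnB T1 and T2 terminators sit upstream of the cloning region, where they insulate the insert from read-through transcription.

The 837 bp insert is a segment of the viral ORF1ab replicase polyprotein. The automated annotation accordingly matches it to the NL63 replicase polyprotein 1a entry, and the nsp9 text in that annotation comes from the polyprotein record and does not describe the insert. The sequence was commercially synthesized and inserted between SfiI sites. According to the depositor, the 5′ linker provides BamHI sites flanking an ATG start codon and the 3′ linker provides PacI, a TAA stop codon and AsiSI. These additions are needed because nsp6 is normally released by proteolytic processing and has no start or stop codon of its own. The ORF is flanked by attL1 and attL2, so an LR Clonase reaction can transfer it into any attR-containing Destination vector. The Entry clone has no promoter positioned to express the insert; a T7 promoter lies just outside attL2, oriented toward the insert on the opposite strand. The plasmid belongs to a collection of human coronavirus ORF clones intended for flexible downstream use in expression and interaction assays.
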