Addgene plasmid #168915: pEntry_HCoV-NL63-nsp6
Purpose: Gateway-compatible Entry vector
Depositing lab: Pascal Falter-Braun. Depositing organization: Helmholtz Munich. Publication: A resource of human coronavirus protein-coding sequences in a flexible, multipurpose Gateway Entry clone collection. Weller B, Lin CW, Pogoutse O, Sauer M, Marin-de la Rosa N, Strobel A, Young V, Knapp JJ, Rayhan A, Falter C, Kim DK, Roth FP, Falter-Braun P. G3 (Bethesda). 2023 Jul 5;13(7):jkad105. doi: 10.1093/g3journal/jkad105. PubMed 37267226.
Backbone
  Vector backbone: pENTR223.1*SfiI
  Backbone size w/o insert (bp): 2800
  Vector type: Gateway-compatible Entry vector
Growth in bacteria
  Bacterial resistance: Spectinomycin, 50 μg/mL
  Growth temperature: 37°C
  Growth strain: DH5alpha
  Copy number: High Copy
Gene/Insert
  Gene/Insert name: HCoV-NL63-nsp6 (alt name: nsp6)
  Species: Other
  Insert size (bp): 837
  Entrez Gene: ORF1ab (a.k.a. HCNV63gp1)
  Cloning method: Restriction Enzyme; 5′ cloning site SfiI (unknown if destroyed); 3′ cloning site SfiI (unknown if destroyed)
  Sequencing primers: 5′ M13 uni (-21); 3′ M13 rev (-29)
Resource information
  A portion of this plasmid was derived from a plasmid made by: Synthesized by Twist Bioscience
Terms and licenses: Academic/Nonprofit Terms; Industry Terms: Not Available to Industry
Depositor comments: 5'-linker: SfiI-BamHI-ATG-BamHI (GGCCGTCAaggccaggatccatgggatcc), 3'-linker: PacI-TAA-AsiSI-SfiI (cttaatTAAgacgcgatcgcggcctcatGGGCC).
How to cite: pEntry_HCoV-NL63-nsp6 was a gift from Pascal Falter-Braun (Addgene plasmid # 168915 ; http://n2t.net/addgene:168915 ; RRID:Addgene_168915)
