>Addgene plasmid #168915 | pEntry_HCoV-NL63-nsp6 | depositor partial sequence | sequence record 327394 | gene-specific Insert sequence
AGTGGTAAGGTTATTTTTGGTTTAAAAACAATGTTTTTATTTAGCGTTTTCTTCACAATGTTTTGGGCAG
AACTCTTTATTTATACAAACACTATATGGATAAACCCTGTGATACTTACACCTATATTTTGTCTACTTTT
GTTTTTGTCATTAGTTTTAACTATGTTTCTTAAACATAAGTTTTTGTTTTTGCAAGTATTTTTATTACCT
ACTGTTATTGCAACTGCTTTATATAATTGTGTTTTGGATTATTACATAGTAAAATTTTTGGCTGACCATT
TTAACTATAATGTTTCAGTATTACAAATGGATGTTCAGGGTTTAGTTAATGTTTTGGTCTGTTTATTTGT
TGTATTTTTACACACATGGCGCTTTTCTAAAGAACGTTTTACACATTGGTTTACATATGTGTGTTCTCTT
ATAGCAGTTGCTTACACTTATTTTTATAGTGGTGACTTTTTGAGTTTGCTTGTTATGTTTTTATGTGCTA
TATCTAGTGATTGGTACATTGGTGCCATTGTTTTTAGGTTGTCACGTTTGATTGTATTTTTTTCACCTGA
AAGTGTATTTAGTGTTTTTGGTGATGTGAAACTTACTTTAGTTGTTTATTTAATTTGTGGTTATTTAGTT
TGTACTTATTGGGGCATTTTGTATTGGTTCAATAGGTTTTTTAAATGTACTATGGGTGTTTATGATTTTA
AGGTGAGTGCTGCTGAATTTAAATACATGGTTGCTAATGGACTTCATGCACCACATGGACCTTTTGATGC
ACTTTGGTTATCATTCAAACTACTTGGTATTGGTGGTGACCGTTGTATAAAAATTTCAACTGTCCAA
